Addgene plasmid #14631: pEF myc Gal CDK9 (P#1475)
Depositing lab: Matija Peterlin. Depositing organization: University of California, San Francisco (UCSF). Publication: Interaction between P-TEFb and the C-terminal domain of RNA polymerase II activates transcriptional elongation from sites upstream or downstream of target genes. Taube R, Lin X, Irwin D, Fujinaga K, Peterlin BM. Mol Cell Biol. 2002 Jan . 22(1):321-31. 10.1128/MCB.22.1.321-331.2002 PubMed 11739744.
Backbone
  Vector backbone: pEF-BOS-myc
  Backbone size w/o insert (bp): 5500
  Vector type: Mammalian Expression
Growth in bacteria
  Bacterial resistance: Ampicillin, 100 μg/mL
  Growth temperature: 37°C
  Growth strain: DH5alpha
  Copy number: Unknown
Gene/Insert
  Gene/Insert name: cdk9 (alt name: cyclin dependent kinase 9)
  Species: H. sapiens (human)
  Entrez Gene: CDK9 (a.k.a. C-2k, CDC2L4, CTK1, PITALRE, TAK)
  Tag / fusion protein: myc (N terminal on backbone); Gal (N terminal on insert)
  Cloning method: Restriction Enzyme; 5′ cloning site BamHI (not destroyed); 3′ cloning site XbaI (not destroyed)
  Sequencing primers: 5′ EF1a forward primer
Terms and licenses: Academic/Nonprofit Terms; Industry Terms: Not Available to Industry
Depositor comments: Gal-Cdk9 expresses Cdk9 fused to the DBD of Gal4 and inserted at the BamHI/XbaI sites of pEF-Bos-myc(EF).
How to cite: pEF myc Gal CDK9 (P#1475) was a gift from Matija Peterlin (Addgene plasmid # 14631 ; http://n2t.net/addgene:14631 ; RRID:Addgene_14631)
