[The description below was written by a language model from this plasmid's Addgene catalogue record.]
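Description:
pEF myc Gal CDK9 is a mammalian expression plasmid built on the pEF-BOS-myc backbone (about 5.5 kb without insert). It is propagated in E. coli under ampicillin selection; the record does not state the copy number, the origin of replication, or any mammalian selection marker. The promoter is also not listed explicitly. However, the pEF-BOS backbone name and the use of an EF1a forward sequencing primer point to expression from the human EF-1α promoter, a strong constitutive promoter active in many mammalian cell types.

The insert is human CDK9 (cyclin-dependent kinase 9, also known as PITALRE), the catalytic subunit of the positive transcription elongation factor P-TEFb. It was cloned between BamHI and XbaI sites, both of which remain intact. The coding region is fused at its N terminus to the DNA-binding domain of yeast Gal4. The backbone adds a further N-terminal myc epitope, so the expressed protein is a myc-Gal4 DBD-CDK9 chimera that can be detected or immunoprecipitated through the myc tag.

The Gal4 domain allows the kinase to be tethered artificially to Gal4 binding (UAS) sites placed in a co-transfected reporter. This separates its recruitment from its natural targeting mechanisms. According to the associated publication title, the construct belongs to work on how P-TEFb and its interaction with the C-terminal domain of RNA polymerase II activate transcriptional elongation from positions upstream or downstream of target genes. No feature table was supplied, so this description rests on the catalogue fields alone.
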