>Addgene plasmid #14631 | pEF myc Gal CDK9 (P#1475) | addgene partial sequence | sequence record 21200 | EF1a-F 5'-TCAAGCCTCAGACAGTGGTTC-3'
TCTTTCGGTGTCGTGAGGATTAGCTTGCTTACATTTGCTTCTGACACAACTGTGTTCACTAGCAACCTCA
AACAGACACCATGCCGCATCACCACCATCATCACGCCATGCCGGAGCAGAAGCTGATATCCGAGGAGGAC
CTGGCCATGGCCGGATCCATGAAGCTACTGTCTTCTATCGAACAAGCATGCGATATTTGCCGACTTAAAA
AGCTCAAGTGCTCCAAAGAAAAACCGAAGTGCGCCAAGTGTCTGAAGAACAACTGGGAGTGTCGCTACTC
TCCCAAAACCAAAAGGTCTCCGCTGACTAGGGCACATCTGACAGAAGTGGAATCAAGGCTAGAAAGACTG
GAACAGCTATTTCTACTGATTTTTCCTCGAGAAGACCTTGACATGATTTTGAAAATGGATTCTTTACAGG
ATATAAAAGCATTGTTAACAGGATTATTTGTACAAGATAATGTGAATAAAGATGCCGTCACAGATAGATT
GGCTTCAGTGGAGACTGATATGCCTCTAACATTGAGACAGCATAGAATAAGTGCGACATCATCATCGGAA
GAGAGTAGTAACAAAGGTCAAAGACAGTTGACTGTATCGCCGGAATTCATGCCGGAGCAGAAGCTGATAT
CCGAGGAGGACCTGGCCATGGCAAAGCAGTACGACTCGGTGGAGTGCCCTTTTTGTGAGAAGTTTCCAAA
TACGAGAAGCTCGCCAAGATCGGCCAGGCACCTTCGGGGAGTGTNCANGCCAGGCACGCAAGACCGGCCA
GAAGTGCTCTGAGAACGCGCTGAGGAAACGAGAAGAGGGTCCCATACGCTTTNGAANCAGNCTTC
